Addgene plasmid #129885: pRDAX-131 N-Tag GFP[1] L20 {Esp3I(2x)} mCherry
Purpose: PPI (BiFC/TriFC) assay vector
Depositing lab: Gary Lewin. Depositing organization: Max-Delbrueck-Centrum fuer Molekulare Medizin (MDC).
Backbone
  Vector backbone: custom built
  Vector type: Mammalian Expression
Growth in bacteria
  Bacterial resistance: Ampicillin, 100 μg/mL
  Growth temperature: 37°C
  Growth strain: DH5alpha
  Copy number: High Copy
Gene/Insert
  Gene/Insert name: GFP
  Species: M. musculus (mouse)
  Cloning method: Restriction Enzyme; 5′ cloning site unknown (unknown if destroyed); 3′ cloning site unknown (unknown if destroyed)
Terms and licenses: Academic/Nonprofit Terms; Industry Terms: Not Available to Industry
How to cite: pRDAX-131 N-Tag GFP[1] L20 {Esp3I(2x)} mCherry was a gift from Gary Lewin (Addgene plasmid # 129885 ; http://n2t.net/addgene:129885 ; RRID:Addgene_129885)
