[The description below was written by a language model from this plasmid's Addgene catalogue record and pLannotate feature annotations shown in this document.]
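Description:
pRDAX-131 N-Tag GFP[1] L20 {Esp3I(2x)} mCherry is a custom-built, 6,018-nt mammalian expression plasmid designed as an acceptor vector for protein–protein interaction assays based on bimolecular or trimolecular fluorescence complementation (BiFC/TriFC). It is propagated in E. coli as a high-copy plasmid through a ColE1/pUC-type origin and is selected with ampicillin via the β-lactamase gene under its own bla promoter.

The expression unit is driven by the human CMV immediate-early enhancer and promoter, followed by a chimeric β-globin/immunoglobulin intron that promotes efficient processing of the transcript. Immediately downstream lies a very short (54 nt) GFP-derived coding fragment, which the name designates GFP[1]; this appears to be the small split-GFP piece used as an N-terminal tag. Going by the name, it is followed by a linker (L20) and a pair of Esp3I type IIS sites, presumably where a protein of interest is inserted in frame, although neither the linker nor the sites are annotated in the feature table, and the catalogue entry lists the cloning sites as unknown. The catalogue lists the insert species as mouse, whereas the annotated fragment matches an Aequorea victoria GFP derivative.

An EMCV IRES then allows cap-independent translation of mCherry from the same mRNA, giving a red marker that reports transfection and expression independently of green complementation. The transcript ends with a second chimeric intron, a WPRE to raise expression, and a bGH polyadenylation signal. Further downstream are a reverse-oriented T3 promoter and β-globin fragments, including a rabbit β-globin poly(A) signal. Green fluorescence would be expected only when partner constructs supply the remaining GFP portions, which are not part of this record.
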