Features (pLannotate 1.2.2; 16 found; start..end, strand, type, name):
    155..532     +  enhancer       CMV enhancer: human cytomegalovirus immediate early enhancer
    534..733     +  promoter       CMV promoter: human cytomegalovirus (CMV) immediate early promoter
    872..1004    +  intron         chimeric intron: chimera between introns from human β-globin and immunoglobulin heavy chain genes
   1031..1084    +  CDS            (3-F)Tyr-EGFP (fragment): (3-F)Tyr-EGFP is a basic (constitutively fluorescent) green fluorescent protein published in 2004, derived from Aequorea victoria.
   1186..1772    +  misc_feature   IRES2: internal ribosome entry site (IRES) of the encephalomyocarditis virus (EMCV)
   1773..2480    +  CDS            mCherry: mCherry is a basic (constitutively fluorescent) red fluorescent protein published in 2004, derived from Discosoma sp.. It is reported to be a very rapidly-maturing monomer with low acid sensitivity.
   2529..2661    +  intron         chimeric intron: chimera between introns from human β-globin and immunoglobulin heavy chain genes
   2670..3258    +  misc_feature   WPRE: woodchuck hepatitis virus posttranscriptional regulatory element
   3262..3278    +  misc_feature   MCS (fragment): pUC18/19 multiple cloning site
   3291..3402    +  polyA_signal   bGH poly(A) signal: bovine growth hormone polyadenylation signal
   3498..3516    -  promoter       T3 promoter: promoter for bacteriophage T3 RNA polymerase
   3575..3649    +  CDS            HBB (fragment): HBB_PONPY - Experimental evidence at transcript level: Swiss-Prot protein existence level 2. Involved in oxygen transport from the lung to the various peripheral tissues. From Pongo pygmaeus (Bornean orangutan).
   3720..3775    +  polyA_signal   β-globin poly(A) signal: rabbit β-globin polyadenylation signal (Gil and Proudfoot, 1987)
   4154..4742    -  rep_origin     ori: high-copy-number ColE1/pMB1/pBR322/pUC origin of replication
   4913..5773    -  CDS            AmpR: β-lactamase; bla; confers resistance to ampicillin, carbenicillin, and related antibiotics
   5774..5878    -  promoter       AmpR promoter: bla
>Addgene plasmid #129885 | pRDAX-131 N-Tag GFP[1] L20 {Esp3I(2x)} mCherry | depositor full sequence | sequence record 249263 | Full Sequence
GCCTGCCTCCAGGCCTCAATATTGGCCATTAGCCATATTATTCATTGGTTATATAGCATAAATCAATATT
GGCTATTGGCCATTGCATACGTTGTATCTATATCATAATATGTACATTTATATTGGCTCATGTCCAATAT
GACCGCCATGTTGGCATTGATTATTGACTAGTTATTAATAGTAATCAATTACGGGGTCATTAGTTCATAG
CCCATATATGGAGTTCCGCGTTACATAACTTACGGTAAATGGCCCGCCTGGCTGACCGCCCAACGACCCC
CGCCCATTGACGTCAATAATGACGTATGTTCCCATAGTAACGCCAATAGGGACTTTCCATTGACGTCAAT
GGGTGGAGTATTTACGGTAAACTGCCCACTTGGCAGTACATCAAGTGTATCATATGCCAAGTCCGCCCCC
TATTGACGTCAATGACGGTAAATGGCCCGCCTGGCATTATGCCCAGTACATGACCTTACGGGACTTTCCT
ACTTGGCAGTACATCTACGTATTAGTCATCGCTATTACCATGGTGATGCGGTTTTGGCAGTACACCAATG
GGCGTGGATAGCGGTTTGACTCACGGGGATTTCCAAGTCTCCACCCCATTGACGTCAATGGGAGTTTGTT
TTGGCACCAAAATCAACGGGACTTTCCAAAATGTCGTAATAACCCCGCCCCGTTGACGCAAATGGGCGGT
AGGCGTGTACGGTGGGAGGTCTATATAAGCAGAGCTCGTTTAGTGAACCGTCAGATCACTAGAAGCTTTA
TTGCGGTAGTTTATCACAGTTAAATTGCTAACGCAGTCAGTGCTTCTGACACAACAGTCTCGAACTTAAG
CTGCAGAAGTTGGTCGTGAGGCACTGGGCAGGTAAGTATCAAGGTTACAAGACAGGTTTAAGGAGACCAA
TAGAAACTGGGCTTGTCGAGACAGAGAAGACTCTTGCGTTTCTGATAGGCACCTATTGGTCTTACTGACA
TCCACTTTGCCTTTCTCTCCACAGGTGTCCACTCCCAGGCCACCATGGATCTGCCTGATGACCACTACCT
GAGCACACAGACCATCCTCTCCAAGGACCTTAACGGGAGTCCTGGCGGTGGATCCGGAGGCTCTGGGAGC
TCTGCCAGCGGTGGCAGCACCTCCCGAGACGCCGAGGCACGCCGTCTCCTAAGAATTCAGATCCGCCCCT
CTCCCTCCCCCCCCCCTAACGTTACTGGCCGAAGCCGCTTGGAATAAGGCCGGTGTGCGTTTGTCTATAT
GTTATTTTCCACCATATTGCCGTCTTTTGGCAATGTGAGGGCCCGGAAACCTGGCCCTGTCTTCTTGACG
AGCATTCCTAGGGGTCTTTCCCCTCTCGCCAAAGGAATGCAAGGTCTGTTGAATGTCGTGAAGGAAGCAG
TTCCTCTGGTAGCTTCTTGAAGACAAACAACGTCTGTAGCGACCCTTTGCAGGCAGCGGAACCCCCCACC
TGGCGACAGGTGCCTCTGCGGCCAAAAGCCACGTGTATAAGATACACCTGCAAAGGCGGCACAACCCCAG
TGCCACGTTGTGAGTTGGATAGTTGTGGAAAGAGTCAAATGGCTCTCCTCAAGCGTATTCAACAAGGGGC
TGAAGGATGCCCAGAAGGTACCCCATTGTATGGGATCTGATCTGGGGCCTCGGTACACATGCTTTACATG
TGTTTAGTCGAGGTTAAAAAAACGTCTAGGCCCCCCGAACCACGGGGACGTGGTTTTCCTTTGAAAAACA
CGATGATAATATGGCCACAACCATGGTGAGCAAGGGCGAGGAGGATAACATGGCCATCATCAAGGAGTTC
ATGCGCTTCAAGGTGCACATGGAGGGCTCCGTGAACGGCCACGAGTTCGAGATCGAGGGCGAGGGCGAGG
GCCGCCCCTACGAGGGCACCCAGACCGCCAAGCTGAAGGTGACCAAGGGTGGCCCCCTGCCCTTCGCCTG
GGACATCCTGTCCCCTCAGTTCATGTACGGCTCCAAGGCCTACGTGAAGCACCCCGCCGACATCCCCGAC
TACTTGAAGCTGTCCTTCCCCGAGGGCTTCAAGTGGGAGCGCGTGATGAACTTCGAGGACGGCGGCGTGG
TGACCGTGACCCAGGACTCCTCCCTGCAGGACGGCGAGTTCATCTACAAGGTGAAGCTGCGCGGCACCAA
CTTCCCCTCCGACGGCCCCGTAATGCAGAAGAAGACCATGGGCTGGGAGGCCTCCTCCGAGCGGATGTAC
CCCGAGGACGGCGCCCTGAAGGGCGAGATCAAGCAGAGGCTGAAGCTGAAGGACGGCGGCCACTACGACG
CTGAGGTCAAGACCACCTACAAGGCCAAGAAGCCCGTGCAGCTGCCCGGCGCCTACAACGTCAACATCAA
GTTGGACATCACCTCCCACAACGAGGACTACACCATCGTGGAACAGTACGAACGCGCCGAGGGCCGCCAC
TCCACCGGCGGCATGGACGAGCTGTACAAGTAAACCGGTGCTCGAGGTACCGATGAATAGCTAAGGTCGA
GGCCGCAGGTAAGTATCAAGGTTACAAGACAGGTTTAAGGAGACCAATAGAAACTGGGCTTGTCGAGACA
GAGAAGACTCTTGCGTTTCTGATAGGCACCTATTGGTCTTACTGACATCCACTTTGCCTTTCTCTCCACA
GGTGTCGACAATCAACCTCTGGATTACAAAATTTGTGAAAGATTGACTGGTATTCTTAACTATGTTGCTC
CTTTTACGCTATGTGGATACGCTGCTTTAATGCCTTTGTATCATGCTATTGCTTCCCGTATGGCTTTCAT
TTTCTCCTCCTTGTATAAATCCTGGTTGCTGTCTCTTTATGAGGAGTTGTGGCCCGTTGTCAGGCAACGT
GGCGTGGTGTGCACTGTGTTTGCTGACGCAACCCCCACTGGTTGGGGCATTGCCACCACCTGTCAGCTCC
TTTCCGGGACTTTCGCTTTCCCCCTCCCTATTGCCACGGCGGAACTCATCGCCGCCTGCCTTGCCCGCTG
CTGGACAGGGGCTCGGCTGTTGGGCACTGACAATTCCGTGGTGTTGTCGGGGAAGCTGACGTCCTTTCCA
TGGCTGCTCGCCTGTGTTGCCACCTGGATTCTGCGCGGGACGTCCTTCTGCTACGTCCCTTCGGCCCTCA
ATCCAGCGGACCTTCCTTCCCGCGGCCTGCTGCCGGCTCTGCGGCCTCTTCCGCGTCTTCGCCTTCGCCC
TCAGACGAGTCGGATCTCCCTTTGGGCCGCCTCCCCGCCTGGAATTCGAGCTCGGTACGATCAGCCTCGA
CTGTGCCTTCTAGTTGCCAGCCATCTGTTGTTTGCCCCTCCCCCGTGCCTTCCTTGACCCTGGAAGGTGC
CACTCCCACTGTCCTTTCCTAATAAAATGAGGAAATTGCATCGCATTGTCTGAGTAGGTGTCATTCTATT
CTGGGGGGTGGGGTGGGGCAGGACAGCAAGGGGGAGGATTGGGAAGACAATAGCCCAGCTTTTGTTCCCT
TTAGTGAGGGTTAATTGCGCGCTTGGCGTAATCATGGTCATAGCTGTTTCCTGTGTGAAATTGTTATCCG
CTAATTCACTCCTCAGGTGCAGGCTGCCTATCAGAAGGTGGTGGCTGGTGTGGCCAATGCCCTGGCTCAC
AAATACCACTGAGATCTTTTTCCCTCTGCCAAAAATTATGGGGACATCATGAAGCCCCTTGAGCATCTGA
CTTCTGGCTAATAAAGGAAATTTATTTTCATTGCAATAGTGTGTTGGAATTTTTTGTGTCTCTCACTCGG
AAGGACATATGGGAGGGCAAATCATTTAAAACATCAGAATGAGTATTTGGTTTAGAGTTTGGCAACATAT
GCCCATATGCTGGCTGCCATGAACAAAGGTTGGCTATAAAGAGGTCATCAGTATATGAAACAGCCCCCTG
CTGTCCATTCCTTATTCCATAGAAAAGCCTTGACTTGAGGTTAGATTTTTTTTATATTTTGTTTTGTGTT
ATTTTTTTCTTTAACATCCCTAAAATTTTCCTTACATGTTTTACTAGCCAGATTTTTCCTCCTCTCCTGA
CTACTCCCAGTCATAGCTGTCCCTCTTCTCTTATGGAGATCGGCCGGCCGCCGGCGTCGACGCGCGCGGC
CGCGGCGCGCCGTTGCTGGCGTTTTTCCATAGGCTCCGCCCCCCTGACGAGCATCACAAAAATCGACGCT
CAAGTCAGAGGTGGCGAAACCCGACAGGACTATAAAGATACCAGGCGTTTCCCCCTGGAAGCTCCCTCGT
GCGCTCTCCTGTTCCGACCCTGCCGCTTACCGGATACCTGTCCGCCTTTCTCCCTTCGGGAAGCGTGGCG
CTTTCTCATAGCTCACGCTGTAGGTATCTCAGTTCGGTGTAGGTCGTTCGCTCCAAGCTGGGCTGTGTGC
ACGAACCCCCCGTTCAGCCCGACCGCTGCGCCTTATCCGGTAACTATCGTCTTGAGTCCAACCCGGTAAG
ACACGACTTATCGCCACTGGCAGCAGCCACTGGTAACAGGATTAGCAGAGCGAGGTATGTAGGCGGTGCT
ACAGAGTTCTTGAAGTGGTGGCCTAACTACGGCTACACTAGAAGAACAGTATTTGGTATCTGCGCTCTGC
TGAAGCCAGTTACCTTCGGAAAAAGAGTTGGTAGCTCTTGATCCGGCAAACAAACCACCGCTGGTAGCGG
TGGTTTTTTTGTTTGCAAGCAGCAGATTACGCGCAGAAAAAAAGGATCTCAAGAAGATCCTTTGATCTTT
TCTACGGGGTCTGACGCTCAGTGGAACGAAAACTCACGTTAAGGGATTTTGGTCATGAGATTATCAAAAA
GGATCTTCACCTAGATCCTTTTAAATTAAAAATGAAGTTTTAAATCAATCTAAAGTATATATGAGTAAAC
TTGGTCTGACAGTTACCAATGCTTAATCAGTGAGGCACCTATCTCAGCGATCTGTCTATTTCGTTCATCC
ATAGTTGCCTGACTCCCCGTCGTGTAGATAACTACGATACGGGAGGGCTTACCATCTGGCCCCAGTGCTG
CAATGATACCGCGAGACCCACGCTCACCGGCTCCAGATTTATCAGCAATAAACCAGCCAGCCGGAAGGGC
CGAGCGCAGAAGTGGTCCTGCAACTTTATCCGCCTCCATCCAGTCTATTAATTGTTGCCGGGAAGCTAGA
GTAAGTAGTTCGCCAGTTAATAGTTTGCGCAACGTTGTTGCCATTGCTACAGGCATCGTGGTGTCACGCT
CGTCGTTTGGTATGGCTTCATTCAGCTCCGGTTCCCAACGATCAAGGCGAGTTACATGATCCCCCATGTT
GTGCAAAAAAGCGGTTAGCTCCTTCGGTCCTCCGATCGTTGTCAGAAGTAAGTTGGCCGCAGTGTTATCA
CTCATGGTTATGGCAGCACTGCATAATTCTCTTACTGTCATGCCATCCGTAAGATGCTTTTCTGTGACTG
GTGAGTACTCAACCAAGTCATTCTGAGAATAGTGTATGCGGCGACCGAGTTGCTCTTGCCCGGCGTCAAT
ACGGGATAATACCGCGCCACATAGCAGAACTTTAAAAGTGCTCATCATTGGAAAACGTTCTTCGGGGCGA
AAACTCTCAAGGATCTTACCGCTGTTGAGATCCAGTTCGATGTAACCCACTCGTGCACCCAACTGATCTT
CAGCATCTTTTACTTTCACCAGCGTTTCTGGGTGAGCAAAAACAGGAAGGCAAAATGCCGCAAAAAAGGG
AATAAGGGCGACACGGAAATGTTGAATACTCATACTCTTCCTTTTTCAATATTATTGAAGCATTTATCAG
GGTTATTGTCTCATGAGCGGATACATATTTGAATGTATTTAGAAAAATAAACAAATAGGGGTTCCGCGCA
CATTTCCCCGAAAAGTGCCACCTGACGTCTAAGAAACCATTATTATCATGACATTAACCTATAAAAATAG
GCGTATCACGAGGCCCTTTCGTCTACGCGCGCGCCGGCGGCGCGCCGTCGACGGCCGGCCGCGGCCGC
